Addgene plasmid #188578: pDL52 (clone45)
Purpose: High-yield production of coenzyme F420 in E. coli
Depositing lab: Gerald Lackner. Depositing organization: Leibniz-Institut fuer Naturstoff-Forschung und Infektionsbiologie, Hans-Knoell-Institut (HKI). Publication: High-yield production of coenzyme F420 in Escherichia coli by fluorescence-based screening of multi-dimensional gene expression space. Last D, Hasan M, Rothenburger L, Braga D, Lackner G. Metab Eng. 2022 Jul 18. pii: S1096-7176(22)00093-3. doi: 10.1016/j.ymben.2022.07.006. PubMed 35863619.
Backbone
  Vector backbone: pET28a
  Backbone manufacturer: Novagen
  Backbone size w/o insert (bp): 5021
  Total vector size (bp): 13300
  Vector type: Bacterial Expression
Growth in bacteria
  Bacterial resistance: Kanamycin, 50 μg/mL
  Growth temperature: 37°C
  Growth strain: DH5alpha
  Growth instructions: For cloning DH5alpha is fine. For expression, E. coli BL21(DE3) is necessary.
  Copy number: High Copy
Gene/Insert 1
  Gene/Insert name: ribA
  Species: E. coli
  Mutation: Codon optimization, synthetic ribosome binding sites
  Promoter: T7 variants
  Cloning method: Ligation Independent Cloning
  Sequencing primers: 5′ n/a
Gene/Insert 2
  Gene/Insert name: ribD
  Species: E. coli
  Mutation: Codon optimization, synthetic ribosome binding sites
Gene/Insert 3
  Gene/Insert name: yigB
  Species: E. coli
  Mutation: Codon optimization, synthetic ribosome binding sites
Gene/Insert 4
  Gene/Insert name: fbiC
  Species: Mycetohabitans rhizoxinica
  Mutation: Codon optimization, synthetic ribosome binding sites
Gene/Insert 5
  Gene/Insert name: cofC
  Species: Methanocaldococus jannaschii
  Mutation: Codon optimization, synthetic ribosome binding sites
Gene/Insert 6
  Gene/Insert name: cofD
  Species: Methanocaldococus jannaschii
  Mutation: Codon optimization, synthetic ribosome binding sites
Gene/Insert 7
  Gene/Insert name: cofI
  Species: Thermomicrobium roseum
  Mutation: Codon optimization, synthetic ribosome binding sites
Gene/Insert 8
  Gene/Insert name: cofE
  Species: Methanocaldococus jannaschii
  Mutation: Codon optimization, synthetic ribosome binding sites
Terms and licenses: Academic/Nonprofit Terms; Industry Terms: Not Available to Industry
Depositor comments: Sequencing of pDL52 plasmids using primers binding the (repetitive) T7 promotor region is only possible after the separation of the two operons e.g. by restriction digestion with HindIII and NcoI followed by purification of the two fragments from preparative agarose gels.
How to cite: pDL52 (clone45) was a gift from Gerald Lackner (Addgene plasmid # 188578 ; http://n2t.net/addgene:188578 ; RRID:Addgene_188578)
