[The description below was written by a language model from this plasmid's Addgene catalogue record and pLannotate feature annotations shown in this document.]
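Description:
pDL52 (clone45) is a bacterial expression plasmid of about 13.3 kb built on the pET28a backbone to produce coenzyme F420 at high yield in E. coli. It replicates from a ColE1/pMB1-type origin with the bom and rop regions alongside it, carries an f1 origin, and is selected with kanamycin through the aph(3')-Ia gene. The backbone also supplies lacI under its own promoter. The record lists the plasmid as high copy. It can be propagated in a standard cloning strain, but expression requires a T7 RNA polymerase host such as BL21(DE3).

The payload is eight codon-optimised genes, each with a synthetic ribosome binding site, driven by T7 promoter variants. The feature tables and the depositor comments indicate two divergent operons that start from a central region containing two oppositely oriented lac operators, which makes expression repressible by LacI and inducible with IPTG. One operon carries the E. coli riboflavin-pathway genes ribD, ribA and yigB, which boost supply of the pyrimidine precursor. The unannotated stretch between ribD and the central promoter region probably holds fbiC from Mycetohabitans rhizoxinica. The other operon carries cofC, cofD and cofE from Methanocaldococcus jannaschii and ends at a T7 terminator. The unannotated gap between cofD and cofE probably holds cofI from Thermomicrobium roseum. Neither fbiC nor cofI was detected by the annotation tool.

The short "CMV intron" hits next to the operators are most likely spurious matches to the variant T7 promoters. The depositor and repository sequences give matching feature maps. The "clone45" name and the associated publication title suggest the plasmid was isolated from a fluorescence-based screen of expression-level combinations.
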