Features (pLannotate 1.2.2; 23 found; start..end, strand, type, name):
     57..770     -  CDS            yigB: YIGB_ECOLI - Experimental evidence at protein level: Swiss-Prot protein existence level 1. Catalyzes the dephosphorylation of 5-amino-6-(5-phospho-D- ribitylamino)uracil, and thus could be involved in the riboflavin biosynthesis pathway (PubMed:24123841). Is also able to dephosphorylate flavin mononucleotide (FMN) and other phosphoric acid esters (PubMed:16990279) (PubMed:24123841). YigB is important for the formation of dormant persister cells (PubMed:18519731). From Escherichia coli (strain K12).
    793..1380    -  CDS            ribA: RIBA_ECOLI - Experimental evidence at protein level: Swiss-Prot protein existence level 1. Catalyzes the conversion of GTP to 2,5-diamino-6- ribosylamino-4(3H)-pyrimidinone 5'-phosphate (DARP), formate and pyrophosphate. From Escherichia coli (strain K12).
   1408..2508    -  CDS            ribD: RIBD_ECOLI - Also known as ribG, ybaE. Experimental evidence at protein level: Swiss-Prot protein existence level 1. Converts 2,5-diamino-6-(ribosylamino)-4(3h)-pyrimidinone 5'- phosphate into 5-amino-6-(ribosylamino)-2,4(1h,3h)-pyrimidinedione 5'- phosphate. From Escherichia coli (strain K12).
   5032..5056    -  protein_bind   lac operator: The lac repressor binds to the lac operator to inhibit transcription in E. coli. This inhibition can be relieved by adding lactose or isopropyl-β-D-thiogalactopyranoside (IPTG). lac repressor encoded by lacI
   5056..5078    -  intron         CMV intron (fragment): modified intron A from human cytomegalovirus (CMV)
   5159..5181    +  intron         CMV intron (fragment): modified intron A from human cytomegalovirus (CMV)
   5181..5205    +  protein_bind   lac operator: The lac repressor binds to the lac operator to inhibit transcription in E. coli. This inhibition can be relieved by adding lactose or isopropyl-β-D-thiogalactopyranoside (IPTG). lac repressor encoded by lacI
   5245..5916    +  CDS            cofC: COFC_METJA - Experimental evidence at protein level: Swiss-Prot protein existence level 1. Guanylyltransferase that catalyzes the activation of (2S)-2- phospholactate (2-PL) as (2S)-lactyl-2-diphospho-5'-guanosine, via the condensation of 2-PL with GTP. It is involved in the biosynthesis of coenzyme F420, a hydride carrier cofactor (PubMed:18260642, PubMed:31469543). Is able to utilize other purine nucleotides including ATP, dGTP and ITP as cosubstrates in place of GTP but with a lower activity. Does not display lactate kinase activity (PubMed:18260642). From Methanocaldococcus jannaschii (str
   5944..6876    +  CDS            cofD: COFD_METJA - Experimental evidence at protein level: Swiss-Prot protein existence level 1. Catalyzes the transfer of the 2-phospholactate moiety from (2S)-lactyl-2-diphospho-5'-guanosine to 7,8-didemethyl-8-hydroxy-5- deazariboflavin (FO) with the formation of oxidized coenzyme F420-0 and GMP. From Methanocaldococcus jannaschii (strain ATCC 43067 / DSM 2661 / JAL-1 / JCM 10045 / NBRC 100440) (Methanococcus jannaschii).
   7605..8351    +  CDS            cofE: COFE_METJA - Experimental evidence at protein level: Swiss-Prot protein existence level 1. Catalyzes the GTP-dependent successive addition of two L- glutamates to the L-lactyl phosphodiester of 7,8-didemethyl-8-hydroxy- 5-deazariboflavin (F420-0) to form coenzyme F420-0-glutamyl-glutamate (F420-2), with a gamma-linkage between the two glutamates. Cannot use F420-2 as substrate to add more glutamates. Exhibits maximum activity with GTP, compared with UTP (66%) and dGTP (25%); with ATP, only F420-1 is observed as the product; CTP and TTP support no activity. From Methanocaldococcus jannaschii (s
   8358..8404    +  terminator     T7 terminator: transcription terminator for bacteriophage T7 RNA polymerase
   8441..8896    +  rep_origin     f1 ori (sequence partly withheld): f1 bacteriophage origin of replication; arrow indicates direction of (+) strand synthesis
   8923..8980    +  promoter       AmpR promoter (fragment): bla
   8989..9804    -  CDS            KanR: aminoglycoside phosphotransferase; aph(3')-Ia; confers resistance to kanamycin in bacteria or G418 (Geneticin®) in eukaryotes
   9926..10514   +  rep_origin     ori: high-copy-number ColE1/pMB1/pBR322/pUC origin of replication
  10700..10842   -  misc_feature   bom: basis of mobility region from pBR322
  10944..11135   -  CDS            rop: Rop protein, which maintains plasmids at low copy number; rop
  11152..11532   +  CDS            YPB1_ECOLX: Protein predicted: Swiss-Prot protein existence level 4. From Escherichia coli.
  11604..11895   -  CDS            TcR (fragment): tetracycline efflux protein; tet; confers resistance to tetracycline
  11910..11931   -  protein_bind   CAP binding site: CAP binding activates transcription in the presence of cAMP. E. coli catabolite activator protein
  11944..13026   -  CDS            lacI: lac repressor; lacI; The lac repressor binds to the lac operator to inhibit transcription in E. coli. This inhibition can be relieved by adding lactose or isopropyl-β-D-thiogalactopyranoside (IPTG).
  13027..13104   -  promoter       lacI promoter: lacI
  13112..50      -  CDS            TcR (fragment) (across the origin): tetracycline efflux protein; tet; confers resistance to tetracycline
>Addgene plasmid #188578 | pDL52 (clone45) | depositor full sequence | sequence record 366116 | pDL52 (clone45) sequence 13328 bps
GCGCCAGCAACCGCACCTGTGGCGCCGGTGATGCCGGCCACGATGCGTCCCTATTATATCAGCGAGGTCA
GAGATGCCAACCGGGAAATTTCCAGATGCGGCAGTAAACGGCTATCCCAGGTTTGCATCAGATCGCCATT
TTCCGGTCTGATCCAACAAGCCTGCATTCCGCTGCGAATTGCCCCACCCACGTCAGTGGTGAGATCGTCC
CCAACATGTAAGATCTCGCCGATCGGCACGTTGAGTTTTTCCGCAGCCAAAAAGTACATATCGCTGAACG
GTTTTGAGCGCCCGTGCGGGCCAGCGCGCAGCACAAACTCAAAATAATCCCCCAAACCAAACAGTTCCGG
CTGTGCATTGCCGTTAGTGATCGCCACCAGCGGCCATTTCTTCGCCAGCTGTTTTAAGGTGTCGTGAGTT
TGCTGCGGGACGTCGATTCGGCTGCGCCATTTGGCAAAGTTGATCATTGCTGCGTGTGCGCCTGCACTGG
CTTCTTCGGCACTCAGCCCGGCGTCGAGCATCGCTTGTTCAATCGAACGAAAACGCCAGCGCGTCACGTC
GTGATAAATCTCGGGTTCCGCTTCCCGTACCGCCTGGCGCAGGCGTTGCAGATCTTCATTCTGGAAGCTG
CGCAGCGCCGGATGATAATTTTGCACAAAGGTAAGCGCCTCTCGCTCGGTGCGCAAAATCACCGGACGGT
TATCGTAAAGGGTATCATCCAGGTCAAAGGTGAGCGCCGAGATGCGCCCCAAAGGCCGGTAAAAACGCAT
CGGTACGTCTTTATCCCTATTATTTGTTCAGCAAATGGCCCATTTTCTCGGCTTTGGTATCGAGATAATG
TTCGTTATTGGGGTTACGACCTACAATCAATGGTACGCGTTCAACAATATTAATCCCTGCTTCGGTCAGA
ATTTCGACTTTTTTCGGGTTATTGGTTAACAAGCGGACTTCATTGACGCCAAGGAGTTTGAACATATCAG
CGCAAAGAGTGAAGTCGCGCTCATCAGCGGCGAAGCCTAACTGGTGGTTAGCCTCTACGGTATCGTAACC
TTGATCCTGCAGTGCGTAAGCGCGGATTTTATTCAGCAGACCAATGTTACGACCTTCCTGACGGTGATAC
AGCAAAATACCACGGCCTTCCTCGGCAATTTGCGTCAATGCCGCTTCGAGCTGGAAGCCACAATCGCAGC
GCAAGCTGAACAGGGCGTCACCGGTCAGACATTCGGAATGGACGCGCGCAAGTACCGGGGTATGCCCGGA
AATATCGCCATAGACTAGCGCGACATGATCGTGTCCGGTTGCCAGTTCTTCAAATCCCACCATCAGGAAA
TCGCCCCATGGGGTTGGCAGTTTGGCTTCTGCCACACGTTTAAGCTGCATCAACGTACCCCCTGAAAACA
CCTATTATGCACCTACTAAATGCAGGCAAACATCCGGGCCTACATGACGTATCTCTTTGAATTTAAATTG
GGGGGCGTCGGCTAATTTCTCAAGCCCTGGCAGCGAGCATAATCCACGGGCGTCGCTGCCTAATAGTTTA
GGTGCGATATAGACAATCAGCTCATCGACTAAACCCGCCTGCAGCAATGCGCCAGCGAGCGTTGGCCCCG
CTTCCACCCAGATGCTGTTAATTTGCTGTTTACCCAGTTGCATCATCAGTACAACCAGATCCAGATGACC
TTTATGCGCTGGAATCAGCAAGGTACGCACCGTTTCCGGCCACTCACGAGAATCTTCCTGCGTACGCGCG
AACCAGGTTTCGCCGGGCTGCTGCACAATGCGATGTACCGGCGTCACGCGATTTTGGCTATCAATCACAA
TACGTATCGGCTGACGGAGATTTTGTTGCGGATAGAGCGCCTGAGTTTGTTCATCCAGTTCAGACCAACG
CACCGTTAAGGCAGGATCATCCGCCAGCACCGTGGCGCTGCTGGTTAAAATGGCATGACTTTGCGCGCGC
AGTAGTTGTACATCACGCCGCGCCTGGGGCGAAGTGATCCACTGGCTTTCGCCGCTCGCCATCGCCGTGC
GACCATCAAGCGATGCGCCAAGTTTTAACTGAATATAAGGAAAGCCGGTGCGCATCCGCTTGAGAAAGCC
TTTATTCAATTGCTCGGCTTCACTCATCATCAGGCCGTGGCTGACGTCAATGCCAGCCTGTTGCAGACGG
TAAAGTCCACGCCCAGCGACCTGCGGGTTAGGATCTTGCATCGAGGCAACCACGCGCGCTACGCCAGCGG
CGATGAGTGCGTCACAGCACGGTGGCGTACGACCATGATGGCTACAGGGTTCGAGTGTGACATAGGCGGT
CGCACCTTTGGCTTTTTCACCCGCCATACGCAACGCGTGTACTTCGGCATGTGGTTCACCCGCACGTTGG
TGGTAACCTTCACCGACAATTTCGCCATCTTTGACAATGACGCACCCGACATTCGGGTTGGGATGCGTGG
TAAAACGTCCTCGTTGCGCCAGCTTTAGCGCCCGCGCCATGTAATACTCGTCCTGCATCCCTGAACGTCC
TTTGATGACCTATTACTGTTCGGCTTCGCTCAGCACCTGATGACCATGACCGCGAACCAGGCGACCTGCT
TTGGTAAAACGAACCGGAACCAGTGCCGGAGCTGCATGGCTTGCCTGCTGACGTTCCGGTGAAACATTAC
GATACAGCGGTGTACGCTGCATTGCATTACGACCCAGACGCGCAGCCAGGGCTTCCATTGCTGCCGGTGG
CATTTCTTGGCCATGTGCTGCACCCGCTGCACGGCTAATGCTTTCATTCATCAGGGTGCCACCTAAATCA
TTTGCACCGGCTTGCAGGCACAGTTGTGCACCATGTTCACCCATTTTAACCCAGCTCGTCTGAATATTAT
CAATCAGACCATGAAATGCCAGACGACCAACGGCATGCATCAGAATTGCTTCACGCAGCGTCGGACCCTG
ACGTGCACCTTTCTTTTTAAACAGCGGAGCTTCTTCATGAACAAACGGCAGCGGAACAAATTCGGTCAGA
CCACCAGTATCACGTTGCAGTTCTGCCAGGCGCAGAATATGACGTGCCCAATGTTTGTAGCTTTCCACAT
GACCAAACATAATGGTACAGGTGGTACGCAGACCCAGTTCATGTGCGCTACGAACCACGGTCAGCCATTC
TTGGGTATTCAGTTTATCAGGACAAATCTGGCGACGAACTTCATCATCCAGGATTTCCGCTGCGGTGCCA
GGCAGGGTGCTCAGACCTGCGCTTTTCAGATCACTCAGAAAGGCGCTAATGCTGGTGCCCAGTGTGGTTG
CACCATGCAGAACTTCCAGCGGACTAAATGCATGAATGTGCATATCCGGACATTCGGTTTTTGCTGCTTC
ACAAATATCCAGATAGGTACGACCTGTATAATCCGGATGAATACCACCTTGCAGACAAACTTCGGTTGCT
CCGCGATCCCATGCTTCTTTAACACGACGACGAATTTCATTCAGATCCACAATATACGGTTTTTCACGCA
GATCCTCTTGAATCGGACCACGGCTAAATGCACAAAAGTTGCAGTGGTACTGACAAACGTTGGTATAATT
GATGTTGCGGTTCACAACATAGGTAATGGTATCACCTTTTGTCTGACGACGCAGACGATCTGCGGTATGG
GTCACATGGGTAAAATCATGACCACGTGCATTAAACAGGTGAACCAGTTCTGCTTCTTCCAGACGCTCAC
CGGCAACACATTTTTCAACAATATCAATGGTCTGGCTACCAACACGATCAACCTGGCTTGCGGTCGGGGT
AACTGCCAGACATGCAATATCACCAATGGTGGTGCTACCTGCTTTCCAAATATCGCTGGTCGCCAGACCG
CTACAATCGCTATGACGCAGAACATCGGCATGCAGACCCGGATCAATCCAACGATCACGTTCTTCAATAT
ATGCCGGATACACGGTAATACGTTCGGTCAGGGTTTTACCACCACGATCGGTATCTTCACTCAGACGATC
CAGATGAGGCCACGGTGCTTCAGGATTAACATGATCCGGTGTAACCGGACTAACACCACCCCAATCATTA
ATACCTGCACGAATCAGATCGGTCAGATCGCCATCAAACAGGTTAGGCGGAACCTGAATGCTCATTGCGC
TACCCAGAACCAGACGGGCAACTGCTGTGGTCCAACACAGTTCATCCATGCTCGGTTCCGGTGCATTAAC
CATTTTCGTACCCGGTTTTGCACGAAAGTTCTGGATAATCACTTCTTGAACATGACCATAACGATCATGC
AGATCACGCAGTGCAAACAGGCTTTCCAGGCGTTCACGACGGGTTTCACCAATACCAATCAGAATACCGC
TGGTAATCGGAATATGTGCTTCGCCTGCCAGACGCAGGGTTTCCAGACGTGCTGCCGGATGTTTATCCGG
ACTACCATAATGCGGACCACCACGTTCGCTCAGACGTTCGCTTGCGGTTTCCAGCATCAGACCAAAGCTC
GGTGCATGCGGACGCAGCATCTGATATTCTGCTGCGCTCAGAACACCCATGTTAAAATGCGGCAGCAGAC
CTGTTTCTGCACGAACACGCTGTGCAACTTCGGCAACATAATCTGCGGTGGTTGCATGACCCAGTTGTTG
CAGTGCATCACGTGCTGCTGCATAACGTGCTTCCGGACGATCACCCAGGGTAAACAGTGCTTCACGACAA
CCAACTGCTGCACCGGCACGTGCAATATCCAGTGCCTGATCAACGGTCAGAAATGCCTGACCAATAACAC
GCGGTGCTTTTGCAAAGGTGCAATAATGACAAACATCACGACACAGATGTGTCAGCGGGATAAAAACTTT
GCGGCTATAGGTAATAACATTACCCCAACCAATATCACGCCATGCGCTTGCCAGACCTGCCAGTTCACGC
CAATCCTGAACTGCTTCCAGTTCATAGGCCAGTGCTTTATCATCCAGACGAGGCTGGCTACCTTTTGCGC
TACGTTCAACTTCTTGAATCATGTTTGGACCTACCTAGGTTGACAAAATTATTTCTAGAGGGGAATTGTT
ATCCGCTCACAATTCCCCTATAGTGAGTCGTATGAATTTAAGCTTCGCGGGATCGAGATCTCGCAGACTA
GTTCTGACATGCCAGTCGGCGTAGAGGATCGAGATCTCGATCCCGCGAAATTTATACGACTCACTATAGG
GGAATTGTGAGCGGATAACAATTCCCCTCTAGAAATAATTTTGTTTAAACTTCGCGGTATTATTATGAAC
TGCGGTATCAAAATGAAAGTGATTATTCCGGTTAGCCCGATCAATAGCCTGAAAACCCGTCTGAGCGAAT
TTCTGAGCGGTGAAGAACGTAAAAATCTGCTGCTGAATATGCTGAAGGATATCATTAAAGCACTGGATGG
TCTGGATATTGTTATTGTTAGCCGTGATGAAGAGATCCTGGATTTTGCCAAAAATGAACTGAAAGCCGAA
ACCATCAAAGAGAAATACAAAGGCCTGAACAACGCAATCAAACAGGCGTTTGAAGAAATCGAAGATAAAG
AGGTGATTATCATTCCGGCAGATATTCCGCTGATCAAAAAAAAGCACATCGAGGACATTCTGAAGCTGAG
CAAAAACTATGATCTGATTATTGCACCGAGCCGTGGTGGTGGCACCAATCTGCTGTATCTGAAAAGCAAA
GATCTGATCGAGATCAAATATGAGGGCTTCAGCTTTCTGAAACATCTGGAAGAAGCCAAAAAACGCAATC
TGCGCTATTATATCTATGATAGCTTCCTGATTAGCGTGGATATCAATACACCGGAAGATCTGGGTGAAAT
CTTTATTCATGGCAACGATACCTACACCAAAAACTACCTGAAAAGCCTGGGTATTGATGTGGAACCGAAA
CATTCAAGCGCAGGTCGTTTCGTTGTTAAACGTCGTTAATAGGAACGCTACGGAGGTGCACCCATGATTT
TTGTGATTACCGTTCTGAGCGGTGGTACAGGCACCCCGAAACTGCTGCAGGGTCTGAAACGTGTTGTTAA
TAATGAAGAACTGGCCGTGATTGTGAATACCGGTGAAGATACCTGGATTGGTGATCTGTATCTGAGTCCG
GATGTTGATACCGTGCTGTATACCCTGGCAGATCTGATTAACGAAGAAACCTGGTATGGTGTGAAAGAGG
ATACCTTTTATACCCACGAACAGCTGAAAAATCTGGGCTTTGATGAAGTTCTGCGCATTGGTGATAAAGA
TCGTGCACTGAAAATGCACAAAACCTATTATCTGAAACGCGGTCATAAACTGAGCGAAGTTGTTGATATG
GAAAAAGTTGCCCTGGGCATTAAAGCAAAAGTTATTCCGATGACCGATGATCGTGTGGAAACCAAAATTC
TGGCAAAAGTTGATGGTAAAGTGGACCTGCTGAAATTCCATGATTTTTGGGTTAAACGCAAAGGTGATGT
TGAAGTGCTGGATGTGATTTATGAAAACAGCCTGTATGCAAAACCGTGCGAAAAAGCAGTTGAAGCCATT
AAAAACAGCGATCTGGTTATTATTGGTCCGAGCAATCCGATTACCAGCATCGGTCCGATTCTGAGCCTGA
ATGGTATTAAAGAACTGCTGAAAGACAAAAAAGTTGTTGTGGTTAGCCCGATTGTTGGTAATAGCGCAGT
TAGCGGTCCGGCAGGTAAACTGATGAAAGCCAAAGGTTATGATGTTAGCGTGAAAGGCATCTACGAGTTC
TATAAAGATATTGTGGATGTGCTGGTGATCGACAACGTGGATAAAGAAATTGCAAAAGAAATTCCGTGCG
AAGTGCTGATTACCAATACCATCATGAAAACCCTGGATGATAAAGTTCGTCTGGCCAAAAACATCATTGA
ATTTTGTGGTAGCCTGTAATAGCAAAGTAAGGAGGGCAAGTCATGTCTCACCACGACGCGGTTCCGCCGC
CGCTGGTTCCGCTGCCGGACCCGGACCGTGTTGCGGGTTCTCGTCCGCTGGACCTGCCGGAAATCATCCG
TGGTCGTCGTTCTGTTCGTCGTCTGCGTACCGACCCGGTTGCGCCGGAACTGGTTACCGCGGTTCTGGAA
GCGGCGGCGTGGGCGCCGTCTCCGCACGGTACCCAGCCGTGGCGTTTCGTTGTTCTGACCCAGCCGGAAC
GTAAACGTCAACTGGCGGACGCGATGGCGACCGCGTGGCGTCACCACCTGGCGATGGACGGTCAGGACGA
AGAAACCATCGCGCGTCGTCTGGCGGGTTCTCAGCGTCGTCTGTGCGAAGCGCCGGTTCTGATCCTGGTT
TGCCTGGACCCGTCTGACCTGGACCGTTACCCGGACCCGGAACGTCAGGCGGCGGAACGTACTATGGCGA
TCCAGTCTCTGGGTGCGGCGATCCAGAACCTGCTGCTGATGGCGTACCGTCTGGGTCTGGACACCGGCTG
GATGTGCGCGCCGCTGTTCTGCCCGGCGGTTGTTCGTGAAATCCTGGACCTGCCGCCGGTTCTGGAACCG
CAGGCGCTGGTTACCCTGGGTTACGCGGCGGCGGACCCGCAGCGTCGTCCGCGTCGTCCGCTGCACCAAC
TGATCGTTCGTTGGGAATAATAGGATTGTGATATAGGAGGTAAGATGATCAAGGAAAAGCGCAAAGTTGA
AGTGATTGGTCTGGAACTGCCGATTTTTAAAGGCGGCGAACAGATTAATCTGAGTGAACTGATTGCCCAG
TATCCGATTGAAGATGGTGACATTATTGTTATTGCAGAAACCCTGATTAGCAAACTGGAAGGTGGTGTTA
TTGATCGTGATAAAATTATTCCGAGCAAAGAAGCCATTGAACTGGCCAAAAAGACTGGTAAAGATCCGAA
AGTTGTTCAGGTTATTCTGGATGAAGCCAAAGAAATTGTGAAAGTTGGCAAAAATTTCATCATCACCGAA
ACCAAACATGGCTTTGTTTGCGCCAATAGCGGTGTGGATGAAAGCAATATCTATAAAGGTATTAAGATCC
TGCCGAAAAATCCGGATGAAAGTGCCGAAAAAATTCGCAAAGAAATTGAAAAACTGACCGGCAAACGCGT
TGGCGTTATTATTAGTGATAGCGTGGGTCGCCCGTTTCGCAAAGGCGCAGTTGGTATTGCCATTGGCGTT
AGCGGCATTCTGGCACTGTGGGATCGCAAAGGTGAAAAAGATCTGTTTGGTCGTGAACTGAAAACCACCG
AAGTGGCCATTGCCGATGAACTGGCCAGCATGGCCAATGTGGTTATGGGCGAAGCCGATGAAGGCATTCC
GGTTGTTATTATTCGTGGCGCAAATGTGCCGTTTGGCAATGGCAAAGGCCGTGATCTGATTCGTCCGAAA
GAAGAAGATGTGTTTCGCAATTAATAGTAGCATAACCCCTTGGGGCCTCTAAACGGGTCTTGAGGGGTTT
TTTGCTGAAAGGAGGAACTATATCCGGATTGGCGAATGGG
[124 nt withheld, positions 8441-8564]
C
[91 nt withheld, positions 8566-8656]
A
[49 nt withheld, positions 8658-8706]
CCTTTGACGTTGGAGTCCACGTTCTTT
[37 nt withheld, positions 8734-8770]
ACCCTATCTCGGTCTATTCTTTTGATTTATAAGGGATTTTGCCGATTTCGGCCTATTGGTTAAAAAATGA
GCTGATTTAACAAAAATTTAACGCGAATTTTAACAAAATATTAACGTTTACAATTTCAGGTGGCACTTTT
CGGGGAAATGTGCGCGGAACCCCTATTTGTTTATTTTTCTAAATACATTCAAATATGTATCCGCTCATGA
ATTAATTCTTAGAAAAACTCATCGAGCATCAAATGAAACTGCAATTTATTCATATCAGGATTATCAATAC
CATATTTTTGAAAAAGCCGTTTCTGTAATGAAGGAGAAAACTCACCGAGGCAGTTCCATAGGATGGCAAG
ATCCTGGTATCGGTCTGCGATTCCGACTCGTCCAACATCAATACAACCTATTAATTTCCCCTCGTCAAAA
ATAAGGTTATCAAGTGAGAAATCACCATGAGTGACGACTGAATCCGGTGAGAATGGCAAAAGTTTATGCA
TTTCTTTCCAGACTTGTTCAACAGGCCAGCCATTACGCTCGTCATCAAAATCACTCGCATCAACCAAACC
GTTATTCATTCGTGATTGCGCCTGAGCGAGACGAAATACGCGATCGCTGTTAAAAGGACAATTACAAACA
GGAATCGAATGCAACCGGCGCAGGAACACTGCCAGCGCATCAACAATATTTTCACCTGAATCAGGATATT
CTTCTAATACCTGGAATGCTGTTTTCCCGGGGATCGCAGTGGTGAGTAACCATGCATCATCAGGAGTACG
GATAAAATGCTTGATGGTCGGAAGAGGCATAAATTCCGTCAGCCAGTTTAGTCTGACCATCTCATCTGTA
ACATCATTGGCAACGCTACCTTTGCCATGTTTCAGAAACAACTCTGGCGCATCGGGCTTCCCATACAATC
GATAGATTGTCGCACCTGATTGCCCGACATTATCGCGAGCCCATTTATACCCATATAAATCAGCATCCAT
GTTGGAATTTAATCGCGGCCTAGAGCAAGACGTTTCCCGTTGAATATGGCTCATAACACCCCTTGTATTA
CTGTTTATGTAAGCAGACAGTTTTATTGTTCATGACCAAAATCCCTTAACGTGAGTTTTCGTTCCACTGA
GCGTCAGACCCCGTAGAAAAGATCAAAGGATCTTCTTGAGATCCTTTTTTTCTGCGCGTAATCTGCTGCT
TGCAAACAAAAAAACCACCGCTACCAGCGGTGGTTTGTTTGCCGGATCAAGAGCTACCAACTCTTTTTCC
GAAGGTAACTGGCTTCAGCAGAGCGCAGATACCAAATACTGTCCTTCTAGTGTAGCCGTAGTTAGGCCAC
CACTTCAAGAACTCTGTAGCACCGCCTACATACCTCGCTCTGCTAATCCTGTTACCAGTGGCTGCTGCCA
GTGGCGATAAGTCGTGTCTTACCGGGTTGGACTCAAGACGATAGTTACCGGATAAGGCGCAGCGGTCGGG
CTGAACGGGGGGTTCGTGCACACAGCCCAGCTTGGAGCGAACGACCTACACCGAACTGAGATACCTACAG
CGTGAGCTATGAGAAAGCGCCACGCTTCCCGAAGGGAGAAAGGCGGACAGGTATCCGGTAAGCGGCAGGG
TCGGAACAGGAGAGCGCACGAGGGAGCTTCCAGGGGGAAACGCCTGGTATCTTTATAGTCCTGTCGGGTT
TCGCCACCTCTGACTTGAGCGTCGATTTTTGTGATGCTCGTCAGGGGGGCGGAGCCTATGGAAAAACGCC
AGCAACGCGGCCTTTTTACGGTTCCTGGCCTTTTGCTGGCCTTTTGCTCACATGTTCTTTCCTGCGTTAT
CCCCTGATTCTGTGGATAACCGTATTACCGCCTTTGAGTGAGCTGATACCGCTCGCCGCAGCCGAACGAC
CGAGCGCAGCGAGTCAGTGAGCGAGGAAGCGGAAGAGCGCCTGATGCGGTATTTTCTCCTTACGCATCTG
TGCGGTATTTCACACCGCATATATGGTGCACTCTCAGTACAATCTGCTCTGATGCCGCATAGTTAAGCCA
GTATACACTCCGCTATCGCTACGTGACTGGGTCATGGCTGCGCCCCGACACCCGCCAACACCCGCTGACG
CGCCCTGACGGGCTTGTCTGCTCCCGGCATCCGCTTACAGACAAGCTGTGACCGTCTCCGGGAGCTGCAT
GTGTCAGAGGTTTTCACCGTCATCACCGAAACGCGCGAGGCAGCTGCGGTAAAGCTCATCAGCGTGGTCG
TGAAGCGATTCACAGATGTCTGCCTGTTCATCCGCGTCCAGCTCGTTGAGTTTCTCCAGAAGCGTTAATG
TCTGGCTTCTGATAAAGCGGGCCATGTTAAGGGCGGTTTTTTCCTGTTTGGTCACTGATGCCTCCGTGTA
AGGGGGATTTCTGTTCATGGGGGTAATGATACCGATGAAACGAGAGAGGATGCTCACGATACGGGTTACT
GATGATGAACATGCCCGGTTACTGGAACGTTGTGAGGGTAAACAACTGGCGGTATGGATGCGGCGGGACC
AGAGAAAAATCACTCAGGGTCAATGCCAGCGCTTCGTTAATACAGATGTAGGTGTTCCACAGGGTAGCCA
GCAGCATCCTGCGATGCAGATCCGGAACATAATGGTGCAGGGCGCTGACTTCCGCGTTTCCAGACTTTAC
GAAACACGGAAACCGAAGACCATTCATGTTGTTGCTCAGGTCGCAGACGTTTTGCAGCAGCAGTCGCTTC
ACGTTCGCTCGCGTATCGGTGATTCATTCTGCTAACCAGTAAGGCAACCCCGCCAGCCTAGCCGGGTCCT
CAACGACAGGAGCACGATCATGCGCACCCGTGGGGCCGCCATGCCGGCGATAATGGCCTGCTTCTCGCCG
AAACGTTTGGTGGCGGGACCAGTGACGAAGGCTTGAGCGAGGGCGTGCAAGATTCCGAATACCGCAAGCG
ACAGGCCGATCATCGTCGCGCTCCAGCGAAAGCGGTCCTCGCCGAAAATGACCCAGAGCGCTGCCGGCAC
CTGTCCTACGAGTTGCATGATAAAGAAGACAGTCATAAGTGCGGCGACGATAGTCATGCCCCGCGCCCAC
CGGAAGGAGCTGACTGGGTTGAAGGCTCTCAAGGGCATCGGTCGAGATCCCGGTGCCTAATGAGTGAGCT
AACTTACATTAATTGCGTTGCGCTCACTGCCCGCTTTCCAGTCGGGAAACCTGTCGTGCCAGCTGCATTA
ATGAATCGGCCAACGCGCGGGGAGAGGCGGTTTGCGTATTGGGCGCCAGGGTGGTTTTTCTTTTCACCAG
TGAGACGGGCAACAGCTGATTGCCCTTCACCGCCTGGCCCTGAGAGAGTTGCAGCAAGCGGTCCACGCTG
GTTTGCCCCAGCAGGCGAAAATCCTGTTTGATGGTGGTTAACGGCGGGATATAACATGAGCTGTCTTCGG
TATCGTCGTATCCCACTACCGAGATATCCGCACCAACGCGCAGCCCGGACTCGGTAATGGCGCGCATTGC
GCCCAGCGCCATCTGATCGTTGGCAACCAGCATCGCAGTGGGAACGATGCCCTCATTCAGCATTTGCATG
GTTTGTTGAAAACCGGACATGGCACTCCAGTCGCCTTCCCGTTCCGCTATCGGCTGAATTTGATTGCGAG
TGAGATATTTATGCCAGCCAGCCAGACGCAGACGCGCCGAGACAGAACTTAATGGGCCCGCTAACAGCGC
GATTTGCTGGTGACCCAATGCGACCAGATGCTCCACGCCCAGTCGCGTACCGTCTTCATGGGAGAAAATA
ATACTGTTGATGGGTGTCTGGTCAGAGACATCAAGAAATAACGCCGGAACATTAGTGCAGGCAGCTTCCA
CAGCAATGGCATCCTGGTCATCCAGCGGATAGTTAATGATCAGCCCACTGACGCGTTGCGCGAGAAGATT
GTGCACCGCCGCTTTACAGGCTTCGACGCCGCTTCGTTCTACCATCGACACCACCACGCTGGCACCCAGT
TGATCGGCGCGAGATTTAATCGCCGCGACAATTTGCGACGGCGCGTGCAGGGCCAGACTGGAGGTGGCAA
CGCCAATCAGCAACGACTGTTTGCCCGCCAGTTGTTGTGCCACGCGGTTGGGAATGTAATTCAGCTCCGC
CATCGCCGCTTCCACTTTTTCCCGCGTTTTCGCAGAAACGTGGCTGGCCTGGTTCACCACGCGGGAAACG
GTCTGATAAGAGACACCGGCATACTCTGCGACATCGTATAACGTTACTGGTTTCACATTCACCACCCTGA
ATTGACTCTCTTCCGGGCGCTATCATGCCATACCGCGAAAGGTTTTGCGCCATTCGATGGTGTCCGGGAT
CTCGACGCTCTCCCTTATGCGACTCCTGCATTAGGAAGCAGCCCAGTAGTAGGTTGAGGCCGTTGAGCAC
CGCCGCCGCAAGGAATGGTGCATGCAAGGAGATGGCGCCCAACAGTCCCCCGGCCACGGGGCCTGCCACC
ATACCCACGCCGAAACAAGCGCTCATGAGCCCGAAGTGGCGAGCCCGATCTTCCCCATCGGTGATGTCGG
CGATATAG
