Features (pLannotate 1.2.2; 23 found; start..end, strand, type, name):
     66..779     -  CDS            yigB: YIGB_ECOLI - Experimental evidence at protein level: Swiss-Prot protein existence level 1. Catalyzes the dephosphorylation of 5-amino-6-(5-phospho-D- ribitylamino)uracil, and thus could be involved in the riboflavin biosynthesis pathway (PubMed:24123841). Is also able to dephosphorylate flavin mononucleotide (FMN) and other phosphoric acid esters (PubMed:16990279) (PubMed:24123841). YigB is important for the formation of dormant persister cells (PubMed:18519731). From Escherichia coli (strain K12).
    802..1389    -  CDS            ribA: RIBA_ECOLI - Experimental evidence at protein level: Swiss-Prot protein existence level 1. Catalyzes the conversion of GTP to 2,5-diamino-6- ribosylamino-4(3H)-pyrimidinone 5'-phosphate (DARP), formate and pyrophosphate. From Escherichia coli (strain K12).
   1417..2517    -  CDS            ribD: RIBD_ECOLI - Also known as ribG, ybaE. Experimental evidence at protein level: Swiss-Prot protein existence level 1. Converts 2,5-diamino-6-(ribosylamino)-4(3h)-pyrimidinone 5'- phosphate into 5-amino-6-(ribosylamino)-2,4(1h,3h)-pyrimidinedione 5'- phosphate. From Escherichia coli (strain K12).
   5041..5065    -  protein_bind   lac operator: The lac repressor binds to the lac operator to inhibit transcription in E. coli. This inhibition can be relieved by adding lactose or isopropyl-β-D-thiogalactopyranoside (IPTG). lac repressor encoded by lacI
   5065..5087    -  intron         CMV intron (fragment): modified intron A from human cytomegalovirus (CMV)
   5168..5190    +  intron         CMV intron (fragment): modified intron A from human cytomegalovirus (CMV)
   5190..5214    +  protein_bind   lac operator: The lac repressor binds to the lac operator to inhibit transcription in E. coli. This inhibition can be relieved by adding lactose or isopropyl-β-D-thiogalactopyranoside (IPTG). lac repressor encoded by lacI
   5254..5925    +  CDS            cofC: COFC_METJA - Experimental evidence at protein level: Swiss-Prot protein existence level 1. Guanylyltransferase that catalyzes the activation of (2S)-2- phospholactate (2-PL) as (2S)-lactyl-2-diphospho-5'-guanosine, via the condensation of 2-PL with GTP. It is involved in the biosynthesis of coenzyme F420, a hydride carrier cofactor (PubMed:18260642, PubMed:31469543). Is able to utilize other purine nucleotides including ATP, dGTP and ITP as cosubstrates in place of GTP but with a lower activity. Does not display lactate kinase activity (PubMed:18260642). From Methanocaldococcus jannaschii (str
   5953..6885    +  CDS            cofD: COFD_METJA - Experimental evidence at protein level: Swiss-Prot protein existence level 1. Catalyzes the transfer of the 2-phospholactate moiety from (2S)-lactyl-2-diphospho-5'-guanosine to 7,8-didemethyl-8-hydroxy-5- deazariboflavin (FO) with the formation of oxidized coenzyme F420-0 and GMP. From Methanocaldococcus jannaschii (strain ATCC 43067 / DSM 2661 / JAL-1 / JCM 10045 / NBRC 100440) (Methanococcus jannaschii).
   7614..8360    +  CDS            cofE: COFE_METJA - Experimental evidence at protein level: Swiss-Prot protein existence level 1. Catalyzes the GTP-dependent successive addition of two L- glutamates to the L-lactyl phosphodiester of 7,8-didemethyl-8-hydroxy- 5-deazariboflavin (F420-0) to form coenzyme F420-0-glutamyl-glutamate (F420-2), with a gamma-linkage between the two glutamates. Cannot use F420-2 as substrate to add more glutamates. Exhibits maximum activity with GTP, compared with UTP (66%) and dGTP (25%); with ATP, only F420-1 is observed as the product; CTP and TTP support no activity. From Methanocaldococcus jannaschii (s
   8367..8413    +  terminator     T7 terminator: transcription terminator for bacteriophage T7 RNA polymerase
   8450..8878    +  rep_origin     f1 ori (sequence partly withheld): f1 bacteriophage origin of replication; arrow indicates direction of (+) strand synthesis
   8931..8988    +  promoter       AmpR promoter (fragment): bla
   8997..9812    -  CDS            KanR: aminoglycoside phosphotransferase; aph(3')-Ia; confers resistance to kanamycin in bacteria or G418 (Geneticin®) in eukaryotes
   9934..10522   +  rep_origin     ori: high-copy-number ColE1/pMB1/pBR322/pUC origin of replication
  10708..10847   -  misc_feature   bom: basis of mobility region from pBR322
  10949..11140   -  CDS            rop: Rop protein, which maintains plasmids at low copy number; rop
  11157..11537   +  CDS            YPB1_ECOLX: Protein predicted: Swiss-Prot protein existence level 4. From Escherichia coli.
  11609..11900   -  CDS            TcR (fragment): tetracycline efflux protein; tet; confers resistance to tetracycline
  11915..11936   -  protein_bind   CAP binding site: CAP binding activates transcription in the presence of cAMP. E. coli catabolite activator protein
  11949..13031   -  CDS            lacI: lac repressor; lacI; The lac repressor binds to the lac operator to inhibit transcription in E. coli. This inhibition can be relieved by adding lactose or isopropyl-β-D-thiogalactopyranoside (IPTG).
  13032..13109   -  promoter       lacI promoter: lacI
  13117..59      -  CDS            TcR (fragment) (across the origin): tetracycline efflux protein; tet; confers resistance to tetracycline
>Addgene plasmid #188578 | pDL52 (clone45) | addgene full sequence | sequence record 371204 | Addgene NGS Result
GCGATATAGGCGCCAGCAACCGCACCTGTGGCGCCGGTGATGCCGGCCACGATGCGTCCCTATTATATCA
GCGAGGTCAGAGATGCCAACCGGGAAATTTCCAGATGCGGCAGTAAACGGCTATCCCAGGTTTGCATCAG
ATCGCCATTTTCCGGTCTGATCCAACAAGCCTGCATTCCGCTGCGAATTGCCCCACCCACGTCAGTGGTG
AGATCGTCCCCAACATGTAAGATCTCGCCGATCGGCACGTTGAGTTTTTCCGCAGCCAAAAAGTACATAT
CGCTGAACGGTTTTGAGCGCCCGTGCGGGCCAGCGCGCAGCACAAACTCAAAATAATCCCCCAAACCAAA
CAGTTCCGGCTGTGCATTGCCGTTAGTGATCGCCACCAGCGGCCATTTCTTCGCCAGCTGTTTTAAGGTG
TCGTGAGTTTGCTGCGGGACGTCGATTCGGCTGCGCCATTTGGCAAAGTTGATCATTGCTGCGTGTGCGC
CTGCACTGGCTTCTTCGGCACTCAGCCCGGCGTCGAGCATCGCTTGTTCAATCGAACGAAAACGCCAGCG
CGTCACGTCGTGATAAATCTCGGGTTCCGCTTCCCGTACCGCCTGGCGCAGGCGTTGCAGATCTTCATTC
TGGAAGCTGCGCAGCGCCGGATGATAATTTTGCACAAAGGTAAGCGCCTCTCGCTCGGTGCGCAAAATCA
CCGGACGGTTATCGTAAAGGGTATCATCCAGGTCAAAGGTGAGCGCCGAGATGCGCCCCAAAGGCCGGTA
AAAACGCATCGGTACGTCTTTATCCCTATTATTTGTTCAGCAAATGGCCCATTTTCTCGGCTTTGGTATC
GAGATAATGTTCGTTATTGGGGTTACGACCTACAATCAATGGTACGCGTTCAACAATATTAATCCCTGCT
TCGGTCAGAATTTCGACTTTTTTCGGGTTATTGGTTAACAAGCGGACTTCATTGACGCCAAGGAGTTTGA
ACATATCAGCGCAAAGAGTGAAGTCGCGCTCATCAGCGGCGAAGCCTAACTGGTGGTTAGCCTCTACGGT
ATCGTAACCTTGATCCTGCAGTGCGTAAGCGCGGATTTTATTCAGCAGACCAATGTTACGACCTTCCTGA
CGGTGATACAGCAAAATACCACGGCCTTCCTCGGCAATTTGCGTCAATGCCGCTTCGAGCTGGAAGCCAC
AATCGCAGCGCAAGCTGAACAGGGCGTCACCGGTCAGACATTCGGAATGGACGCGCGCAAGTACCGGGGT
ATGCCCGGAAATATCGCCATAGACTAGCGCGACATGATCGTGTCCGGTTGCCAGTTCTTCAAATCCCACC
ATCAGGAAATCGCCCCATGGGGTTGGCAGTTTGGCTTCTGCCACACGTTTAAGCTGCATCAACGTACCCC
CTGAAAACACCTATTATGCACCTACTAAATGCAGGCAAACATCCGGGCCTACATGACGTATCTCTTTGAA
TTTAAATTGGGGGGCGTCGGCTAATTTCTCAAGCCCTGGCAGCGAGCATAATCCACGGGCGTCGCTGCCT
AATAGTTTAGGTGCGATATAGACAATCAGCTCATCGACTAAACCCGCCTGCAGCAATGCGCCAGCGAGCG
TTGGCCCCGCTTCCACCCAGATGCTGTTAATTTGCTGTTTACCCAGTTGCATCATCAGTACAACCAGATC
CAGATGACCTTTATGCGCTGGAATCAGCAAGGTACGCACCGTTTCCGGCCACTCACGAGAATCTTCCTGC
GTACGCGCGAACCAGGTTTCGCCGGGCTGCTGCACAATGCGATGTACCGGCGTCACGCGATTTTGGCTAT
CAATCACAATACGTATCGGCTGACGGAGATTTTGTTGCGGATAGAGCGCCTGAGTTTGTTCATCCAGTTC
AGACCAACGCACCGTTAAGGCAGGATCATCCGCCAGCACCGTGGCGCTGCTGGTTAAAATGGCATGACTT
TGCGCGCGCAGTAGTTGTACATCACGCCGCGCCTGGGGCGAAGTGATCCACTGGCTTTCGCCGCTCGCCA
TCGCCGTGCGACCATCAAGCGATGCGCCAAGTTTTAACTGAATATAAGGAAAGCCGGTGCGCATCCGCTT
GAGAAAGCCTTTATTCAATTGCTCGGCTTCACTCATCATCAGGCCGTGGCTGACGTCAATGCCAGCCTGT
TGCAGACGGTAAAGTCCACGCCCAGCGACCTGCGGGTTAGGATCTTGCATCGAGGCAACCACGCGCGCTA
CGCCAGCGGCGATGAGTGCGTCACAGCACGGTGGCGTACGACCATGATGGCTACAGGGTTCGAGTGTGAC
ATAGGCGGTCGCACCTTTGGCTTTTTCACCCGCCATACGCAACGCGTGTACTTCGGCATGTGGTTCACCC
GCACGTTGGTGGTAACCTTCACCGACAATTTCGCCATCTTTGACAATGACGCACCCGACATTCGGGTTGG
GATGCGTGGTAAAACGTCCTCGTTGCGCCAGCTTTAGCGCCCGCGCCATGTAATACTCGTCCTGCATCCC
TGAACGTCCTTTGATGACCTATTACTGTTCGGCTTCGCTCAGCACCTGATGACCATGACCGCGAACCAGG
CGACCTGCTTTGGTAAAACGAACCGGAACCAGTGCCGGAGCTGCATGGCTTGCCTGCTGACGTTCCGGTG
AAACATTACGATACAGCGGTGTACGCTGCATTGCATTACGACCCAGACGCGCAGCCAGGGCTTCCATTGC
TGCCGGTGGCATTTCTTGGCCATGTGCTGCACCCGCTGCACGGCTAATGCTTTCATTCATCAGGGTGCCA
CCTAAATCATTTGCACCGGCTTGCAGGCACAGTTGTGCACCATGTTCACCCATTTTAACCCAGCTCGTCT
GAATATTATCAATCAGACCATGAAATGCCAGACGACCAACGGCATGCATCAGAATTGCTTCACGCAGCGT
CGGACCCTGACGTGCACCTTTCTTTTTAAACAGCGGAGCTTCTTCATGAACAAACGGCAGCGGAACAAAT
TCGGTCAGACCACCAGTATCACGTTGCAGTTCTGCCAGGCGCAGAATATGACGTGCCCAATGTTTGTAGC
TTTCCACATGACCAAACATAATGGTACAGGTGGTACGCAGACCCAGTTCATGTGCGCTACGAACCACGGT
CAGCCATTCTTGGGTATTCAGTTTATCAGGACAAATCTGGCGACGAACTTCATCATCCAGGATTTCCGCT
GCGGTGCCAGGCAGGGTGCTCAGACCTGCGCTTTTCAGATCACTCAGAAAGGCGCTAATGCTGGTGCCCA
GTGTGGTTGCACCATGCAGAACTTCCAGCGGACTAAATGCATGAATGTGCATATCCGGACATTCGGTTTT
TGCTGCTTCACAAATATCCAGATAGGTACGACCTGTATAATCCGGATGAATACCACCTTGCAGACAAACT
TCGGTTGCTCCGCGATCCCATGCTTCTTTAACACGACGACGAATTTCATTCAGATCCACAATATACGGTT
TTTCACGCAGATCCTCTTGAATCGGACCACGGCTAAATGCACAAAAGTTGCAGTGGTACTGACAAACGTT
GGTATAATTGATGTTGCGGTTCACAACATAGGTAATGGTATCACCTTTTGTCTGACGACGCAGACGATCT
GCGGTATGGGTCACATGGGTAAAATCATGACCACGTGCATTAAACAGGTGAACCAGTTCTGCTTCTTCCA
GACGCTCACCGGCAACACATTTTTCAACAATATCAATGGTCTGGCTACCAACACGATCAACCTGGCTTGC
GGTCGGGGTAACTGCCAGACATGCAATATCACCAATGGTGGTGCTACCTGCTTTCCAAATATCGCTGGTC
GCCAGACCGCTACAATCGCTATGACGCAGAACATCGGCATGCAGACCCGGATCAATCCAACGATCACGTT
CTTCAATATATGCCGGATACACGGTAATACGTTCGGTCAGGGTTTTACCACCACGATCGGTATCTTCACT
CAGACGATCCAGATGAGGCCACGGTGCTTCAGGATTAACATGATCCGGTGTAACCGGACTAACACCACCC
CAATCATTAATACCTGCACGAATCAGATCGGTCAGATCGCCATCAAACAGGTTAGGCGGAACCTGAATGC
TCATTGCGCTACCCAGAACCAGACGGGCAACTGCTGTGGTCCAACACAGTTCATCCATGCTCGGTTCCGG
TGCATTAACCATTTTCGTACCCGGTTTTGCACGAAAGTTCTGGATAATCACTTCTTGAACATGACCATAA
CGATCATGCAGATCACGCAGTGCAAACAGGCTTTCCAGGCGTTCACGACGGGTTTCACCAATACCAATCA
GAATACCGCTGGTAATCGGAATATGTGCTTCGCCTGCCAGACGCAGGGTTTCCAGACGTGCTGCCGGATG
TTTATCCGGACTACCATAATGCGGACCACCACGTTCGCTCAGACGTTCGCTTGCGGTTTCCAGCATCAGA
CCAAAGCTCGGTGCATGCGGACGCAGCATCTGATATTCTGCTGCGCTCAGAACACCCATGTTAAAATGCG
GCAGCAGACCTGTTTCTGCACGAACACGCTGTGCAACTTCGGCAACATAATCTGCGGTGGTTGCATGACC
CAGTTGTTGCAGTGCATCACGTGCTGCTGCATAACGTGCTTCCGGACGATCACCCAGGGTAAACAGTGCT
TCACGACAACCAACTGCTGCACCGGCACGTGCAATATCCAGTGCCTGATCAACGGTCAGAAATGCCTGAC
CAATAACACGCGGTGCTTTTGCAAAGGTGCAATAATGACAAACATCACGACACAGATGTGTCAGCGGGAT
AAAAACTTTGCGGCTATAGGTAATAACATTACCCCAACCAATATCACGCCATGCGCTTGCCAGACCTGCC
AGTTCACGCCAATCCTGAACTGCTTCCAGTTCATAGGCCAGTGCTTTATCATCCAGACGAGGCTGGCTAC
CTTTTGCGCTACGTTCAACTTCTTGAATCATGTTTGGACCTACCTAGGTTGACAAAATTATTTCTAGAGG
GGAATTGTTATCCGCTCACAATTCCCCTATAGTGAGTCGTATGAATTTAAGCTTCGCGGGATCGAGATCT
CGCAGACTAGTTCTGACATGCCAGTCGGCGTAGAGGATCGAGATCTCGATCCCGCGAAATTTATACGACT
CACTATAGGGGAATTGTGAGCGGATAACAATTCCCCTCTAGAAATAATTTTGTTTAAACTTCGCGGTATT
ATTATGAACTGCGGTATCAAAATGAAAGTGATTATTCCGGTTAGCCCGATCAATAGCCTGAAAACCCGTC
TGAGCGAATTTCTGAGCGGTGAAGAACGTAAAAATCTGCTGCTGAATATGCTGAAGGATATCATTAAAGC
ACTGGATGGTCTGGATATTGTTATTGTTAGCCGTGATGAAGAGATCCTGGATTTTGCCAAAAATGAACTG
AAAGCCGAAACCATCAAAGAGAAATACAAAGGCCTGAACAACGCAATCAAACAGGCGTTTGAAGAAATCG
AAGATAAAGAGGTGATTATCATTCCGGCAGATATTCCGCTGATCAAAAAAAAGCACATCGAGGACATTCT
GAAGCTGAGCAAAAACTATGATCTGATTATTGCACCGAGCCGTGGTGGTGGCACCAATCTGCTGTATCTG
AAAAGCAAAGATCTGATCGAGATCAAATATGAGGGCTTCAGCTTTCTGAAACATCTGGAAGAAGCCAAAA
AACGCAATCTGCGCTATTATATCTATGATAGCTTCCTGATTAGCGTGGATATCAATACACCGGAAGATCT
GGGTGAAATCTTTATTCATGGCAACGATACCTACACCAAAAACTACCTGAAAAGCCTGGGTATTGATGTG
GAACCGAAACATTCAAGCGCAGGTCGTTTCGTTGTTAAACGTCGTTAATAGGAACGCTACGGAGGTGCAC
CCATGATTTTTGTGATTACCGTTCTGAGCGGTGGTACAGGCACCCCGAAACTGCTGCAGGGTCTGAAACG
TGTTGTTAATAATGAAGAACTGGCCGTGATTGTGAATACCGGTGAAGATACCTGGATTGGTGATCTGTAT
CTGAGTCCGGATGTTGATACCGTGCTGTATACCCTGGCAGATCTGATTAACGAAGAAACCTGGTATGGTG
TGAAAGAGGATACCTTTTATACCCACGAACAGCTGAAAAATCTGGGCTTTGATGAAGTTCTGCGCATTGG
TGATAAAGATCGTGCACTGAAAATGCACAAAACCTATTATCTGAAACGCGGTCATAAACTGAGCGAAGTT
GTTGATATGGAAAAAGTTGCCCTGGGCATTAAAGCAAAAGTTATTCCGATGACCGATGATCGTGTGGAAA
CCAAAATTCTGGCAAAAGTTGATGGTAAAGTGGACCTGCTGAAATTCCATGATTTTTGGGTTAAACGCAA
AGGTGATGTTGAAGTGCTGGATGTGATTTATGAAAACAGCCTGTATGCAAAACCGTGCGAAAAAGCAGTT
GAAGCCATTAAAAACAGCGATCTGGTTATTATTGGTCCGAGCAATCCGATTACCAGCATCGGTCCGATTC
TGAGCCTGAATGGTATTAAAGAACTGCTGAAAGACAAAAAAGTTGTTGTGGTTAGCCCGATTGTTGGTAA
TAGCGCAGTTAGCGGTCCGGCAGGTAAACTGATGAAAGCCAAAGGTTATGATGTTAGCGTGAAAGGCATC
TACGAGTTCTATAAAGATATTGTGGATGTGCTGGTGATCGACAACGTGGATAAAGAAATTGCAAAAGAAA
TTCCGTGCGAAGTGCTGATTACCAATACCATCATGAAAACCCTGGATGATAAAGTTCGTCTGGCCAAAAA
CATCATTGAATTTTGTGGTAGCCTGTAATAGCAAAGTAAGGAGGGCAAGTCATGTCTCACCACGACGCGG
TTCCGCCGCCGCTGGTTCCGCTGCCGGACCCGGACCGTGTTGCGGGTTCTCGTCCGCTGGACCTGCCGGA
AATCATCCGTGGTCGTCGTTCTGTTCGTCGTCTGCGTACCGACCCGGTTGCGCCGGAACTGGTTACCGCG
GTTCTGGAAGCGGCGGCGTGGGCGCCGTCTCCGCACGGTACCCAGCCGTGGCGTTTCGTTGTTCTGACCC
AGCCGGAACGTAAACGTCAACTGGCGGACGCGATGGCGACCGCGTGGCGTCACCACCTGGCGATGGACGG
TCAGGACGAAGAAACCATCGCGCGTCGTCTGGCGGGTTCTCAGCGTCGTCTGTGCGAAGCGCCGGTTCTG
ATCCTGGTTTGCCTGGACCCGTCTGACCTGGACCGTTACCCGGACCCGGAACGTCAGGCGGCGGAACGTA
CTATGGCGATCCAGTCTCTGGGTGCGGCGATCCAGAACCTGCTGCTGATGGCGTACCGTCTGGGTCTGGA
CACCGGCTGGATGTGCGCGCCGCTGTTCTGCCCGGCGGTTGTTCGTGAAATCCTGGACCTGCCGCCGGTT
CTGGAACCGCAGGCGCTGGTTACCCTGGGTTACGCGGCGGCGGACCCGCAGCGTCGTCCGCGTCGTCCGC
TGCACCAACTGATCGTTCGTTGGGAATAATAGGATTGTGATATAGGAGGTAAGATGATCAAGGAAAAGCG
CAAAGTTGAAGTGATTGGTCTGGAACTGCCGATTTTTAAAGGCGGCGAACAGATTAATCTGAGTGAACTG
ATTGCCCAGTATCCGATTGAAGATGGTGACATTATTGTTATTGCAGAAACCCTGATTAGCAAACTGGAAG
GTGGTGTTATTGATCGTGATAAAATTATTCCGAGCAAAGAAGCCATTGAACTGGCCAAAAAGACTGGTAA
AGATCCGAAAGTTGTTCAGGTTATTCTGGATGAAGCCAAAGAAATTGTGAAAGTTGGCAAAAATTTCATC
ATCACCGAAACCAAACATGGCTTTGTTTGCGCCAATAGCGGTGTGGATGAAAGCAATATCTATAAAGGTA
TTAAGATCCTGCCGAAAAATCCGGATGAAAGTGCCGAAAAAATTCGCAAAGAAATTGAAAAACTGACCGG
CAAACGCGTTGGCGTTATTATTAGTGATAGCGTGGGTCGCCCGTTTCGCAAAGGCGCAGTTGGTATTGCC
ATTGGCGTTAGCGGCATTCTGGCACTGTGGGATCGCAAAGGTGAAAAAGATCTGTTTGGTCGTGAACTGA
AAACCACCGAAGTGGCCATTGCCGATGAACTGGCCAGCATGGCCAATGTGGTTATGGGCGAAGCCGATGA
AGGCATTCCGGTTGTTATTATTCGTGGCGCAAATGTGCCGTTTGGCAATGGCAAAGGCCGTGATCTGATT
CGTCCGAAAGAAGAAGATGTGTTTCGCAATTAATAGTAGCATAACCCCTTGGGGCCTCTAAACGGGTCTT
GAGGGGTTTTTTGCTGAAAGGAGGAACTATATCCGGATTGGCGAATGGG
[124 nt withheld, positions 8450-8573]
C
[91 nt withheld, positions 8575-8665]
A
[49 nt withheld, positions 8667-8715]
CCTTTGACGTTGGAGTCCACGTTCTTT
[37 nt withheld, positions 8743-8779]
ACCCTATCTCGGTCTATTCTTTTGATTTATAAGGGATTTTGCCGATTTCGGCCTATTGGTTAAAAAATGA
GCTGATTTAACAAAAATTTAACGCGAATTTTAACAAAATATTAACGCTTACAATTTAGGTGGCACTTTTC
GGGGAAATGTGCGCGGAACCCCTATTTGTTTATTTTTCTAAATACATTCAAATATGTATCCGCTCATGAA
TTAATTCTTAGAAAAACTCATCGAGCATCAAATGAAACTGCAATTTATTCATATCAGGATTATCAATACC
ATATTTTTGAAAAAGCCGTTTCTGTAATGAAGGAGAAAACTCACCGAGGCAGTTCCATAGGATGGCAAGA
TCCTGGTATCGGTCTGCGATTCCGACTCGTCCAACATCAATACAACCTATTAATTTCCCCTCGTCAAAAA
TAAGGTTATCAAGTGAGAAATCACCATGAGTGACGACTGAATCCGGTGAGAATGGCAAAAGTTTATGCAT
TTCTTTCCAGACTTGTTCAACAGGCCAGCCATTACGCTCGTCATCAAAATCACTCGCATCAACCAAACCG
TTATTCATTCGTGATTGCGCCTGAGCGAGACGAAATACGCGATCGCTGTTAAAAGGACAATTACAAACAG
GAATCGAATGCAACCGGCGCAGGAACACTGCCAGCGCATCAACAATATTTTCACCTGAATCAGGATATTC
TTCTAATACCTGGAATGCTGTTTTCCCGGGGATCGCAGTGGTGAGTAACCATGCATCATCAGGAGTACGG
ATAAAATGCTTGATGGTCGGAAGAGGCATAAATTCCGTCAGCCAGTTTAGTCTGACCATCTCATCTGTAA
CATCATTGGCAACGCTACCTTTGCCATGTTTCAGAAACAACTCTGGCGCATCGGGCTTCCCATACAATCG
ATAGATTGTCGCACCTGATTGCCCGACATTATCGCGAGCCCATTTATACCCATATAAATCAGCATCCATG
TTGGAATTTAATCGCGGCCTAGAGCAAGACGTTTCCCGTTGAATATGGCTCATAACACCCCTTGTATTAC
TGTTTATGTAAGCAGACAGTTTTATTGTTCATGACCAAAATCCCTTAACGTGAGTTTTCGTTCCACTGAG
CGTCAGACCCCGTAGAAAAGATCAAAGGATCTTCTTGAGATCCTTTTTTTCTGCGCGTAATCTGCTGCTT
GCAAACAAAAAAACCACCGCTACCAGCGGTGGTTTGTTTGCCGGATCAAGAGCTACCAACTCTTTTTCCG
AAGGTAACTGGCTTCAGCAGAGCGCAGATACCAAATACTGTCCTTCTAGTGTAGCCGTAGTTAGGCCACC
ACTTCAAGAACTCTGTAGCACCGCCTACATACCTCGCTCTGCTAATCCTGTTACCAGTGGCTGCTGCCAG
TGGCGATAAGTCGTGTCTTACCGGGTTGGACTCAAGACGATAGTTACCGGATAAGGCGCAGCGGTCGGGC
TGAACGGGGGGTTCGTGCACACAGCCCAGCTTGGAGCGAACGACCTACACCGAACTGAGATACCTACAGC
GTGAGCTATGAGAAAGCGCCACGCTTCCCGAAGGGAGAAAGGCGGACAGGTATCCGGTAAGCGGCAGGGT
CGGAACAGGAGAGCGCACGAGGGAGCTTCCAGGGGGAAACGCCTGGTATCTTTATAGTCCTGTCGGGTTT
CGCCACCTCTGACTTGAGCGTCGATTTTTGTGATGCTCGTCAGGGGGGCGGAGCCTATGGAAAAACGCCA
GCAACGCGGCCTTTTTACGGTTCCTGGCCTTTTGCTGGCCTTTTGCTCACATGTTCTTTCCTGCGTTATC
CCCTGATTCTGTGGATAACCGTATTACCGCCTTTGAGTGAGCTGATACCGCTCGCCGCAGCCGAACGACC
GAGCGCAGCGAGTCAGTGAGCGAGGAAGCGGAAGAGCGCCTGATGCGGTATTTTCTCCTTACGCATCTGT
GCGGTATTTCACACCGCAATGGTGCACTCTCAGTACAATCTGCTCTGATGCCGCATAGTTAAGCCAGTAT
ACACTCCGCTATCGCTACGTGACTGGGTCATGGCTGCGCCCCGACACCCGCCAACACCCGCTGACGCGCC
CTGACGGGCTTGTCTGCTCCCGGCATCCGCTTACAGACAAGCTGTGACCGTCTCCGGGAGCTGCATGTGT
CAGAGGTTTTCACCGTCATCACCGAAACGCGCGAGGCAGCTGCGGTAAAGCTCATCAGCGTGGTCGTGAA
GCGATTCACAGATGTCTGCCTGTTCATCCGCGTCCAGCTCGTTGAGTTTCTCCAGAAGCGTTAATGTCTG
GCTTCTGATAAAGCGGGCCATGTTAAGGGCGGTTTTTTCCTGTTTGGTCACTGATGCCTCCGTGTAAGGG
GGATTTCTGTTCATGGGGGTAATGATACCGATGAAACGAGAGAGGATGCTCACGATACGGGTTACTGATG
ATGAACATGCCCGGTTACTGGAACGTTGTGAGGGTAAACAACTGGCGGTATGGATGCGGCGGGACCAGAG
AAAAATCACTCAGGGTCAATGCCAGCGCTTCGTTAATACAGATGTAGGTGTTCCACAGGGTAGCCAGCAG
CATCCTGCGATGCAGATCCGGAACATAATGGTGCAGGGCGCTGACTTCCGCGTTTCCAGACTTTACGAAA
CACGGAAACCGAAGACCATTCATGTTGTTGCTCAGGTCGCAGACGTTTTGCAGCAGCAGTCGCTTCACGT
TCGCTCGCGTATCGGTGATTCATTCTGCTAACCAGTAAGGCAACCCCGCCAGCCTAGCCGGGTCCTCAAC
GACAGGAGCACGATCATGCGCACCCGTGGGGCCGCCATGCCGGCGATAATGGCCTGCTTCTCGCCGAAAC
GTTTGGTGGCGGGACCAGTGACGAAGGCTTGAGCGAGGGCGTGCAAGATTCCGAATACCGCAAGCGACAG
GCCGATCATCGTCGCGCTCCAGCGAAAGCGGTCCTCGCCGAAAATGACCCAGAGCGCTGCCGGCACCTGT
CCTACGAGTTGCATGATAAAGAAGACAGTCATAAGTGCGGCGACGATAGTCATGCCCCGCGCCCACCGGA
AGGAGCTGACTGGGTTGAAGGCTCTCAAGGGCATCGGTCGAGATCCCGGTGCCTAATGAGTGAGCTAACT
TACATTAATTGCGTTGCGCTCACTGCCCGCTTTCCAGTCGGGAAACCTGTCGTGCCAGCTGCATTAATGA
ATCGGCCAACGCGCGGGGAGAGGCGGTTTGCGTATTGGGCGCCAGGGTGGTTTTTCTTTTCACCAGTGAG
ACGGGCAACAGCTGATTGCCCTTCACCGCCTGGCCCTGAGAGAGTTGCAGCAAGCGGTCCACGCTGGTTT
GCCCCAGCAGGCGAAAATCCTGTTTGATGGTGGTTAACGGCGGGATATAACATGAGCTGTCTTCGGTATC
GTCGTATCCCACTACCGAGATATCCGCACCAACGCGCAGCCCGGACTCGGTAATGGCGCGCATTGCGCCC
AGCGCCATCTGATCGTTGGCAACCAGCATCGCAGTGGGAACGATGCCCTCATTCAGCATTTGCATGGTTT
GTTGAAAACCGGACATGGCACTCCAGTCGCCTTCCCGTTCCGCTATCGGCTGAATTTGATTGCGAGTGAG
ATATTTATGCCAGCCAGCCAGACGCAGACGCGCCGAGACAGAACTTAATGGGCCCGCTAACAGCGCGATT
TGCTGGTGACCCAATGCGACCAGATGCTCCACGCCCAGTCGCGTACCGTCTTCATGGGAGAAAATAATAC
TGTTGATGGGTGTCTGGTCAGAGACATCAAGAAATAACGCCGGAACATTAGTGCAGGCAGCTTCCACAGC
AATGGCATCCTGGTCATCCAGCGGATAGTTAATGATCAGCCCACTGACGCGTTGCGCGAGAAGATTGTGC
ACCGCCGCTTTACAGGCTTCGACGCCGCTTCGTTCTACCATCGACACCACCACGCTGGCACCCAGTTGAT
CGGCGCGAGATTTAATCGCCGCGACAATTTGCGACGGCGCGTGCAGGGCCAGACTGGAGGTGGCAACGCC
AATCAGCAACGACTGTTTGCCCGCCAGTTGTTGTGCCACGCGGTTGGGAATGTAATTCAGCTCCGCCATC
GCCGCTTCCACTTTTTCCCGCGTTTTCGCAGAAACGTGGCTGGCCTGGTTCACCACGCGGGAAACGGTCT
GATAAGAGACACCGGCATACTCTGCGACATCGTATAACGTTACTGGTTTCACATTCACCACCCTGAATTG
ACTCTCTTCCGGGCGCTATCATGCCATACCGCGAAAGGTTTTGCGCCATTCGATGGTGTCCGGGATCTCG
ACGCTCTCCCTTATGCGACTCCTGCATTAGGAAGCAGCCCAGTAGTAGGTTGAGGCCGTTGAGCACCGCC
GCCGCAAGGAATGGTGCATGCAAGGAGATGGCGCCCAACAGTCCCCCGGCCACGGGGCCTGCCACCATAC
CCACGCCGAAACAAGCGCTCATGAGCCCGAAGTGGCGAGCCCGATCTTCCCCATCGGTGATGTCG
